>Addgene plasmid #13615 | pcDNA3 PARL-FLAG-CT S277G | addgene partial sequence | sequence record 19952 | CMV-F 5'-CGCAAATGGGCGGTAGGCGTG-3'
CTGGCTACTAGAGAACCACTGCTTACTGGCTTATCGAAATTAATACGACTCACTATAGGGAGACCCAAGC
TTGGTACCGAGCTCGGATCCACTAGTAACGGCCGCCAGTGTGCTGGAATTCTGCAGATGGAAGAATGGCG
TGGCGAGGCTGGGCGCAGAGAGGCTGGGGCTGCGGCCAGGCGTGGGGTGCGTCGGTGGGCGGCCGCAGCT
GCGAGGAGCTCACTGCGGTCCTAACCCCGCCGCAGCTCCTCGGACGCAGGTTTAACTTCTTTATTCAACA
AAAATGCGGATTCAGAAAAGCACCCAGGAAGGTTGAACCTCGAAGATCAGACCCAGGGACAAGTGGTGAA
GCATACAAGAGAAGTGCTTTGATTCCTCCTGTGGAAGAAACAGTCTTTTATCCTTCTCCCTATCCTATAA
GGAGTCTCATAAAACCTTTATTTTTTACTGTTGGGTTTACAGGCTGTGCATTTGGATCAGCTGCTATTTG
GCAATATGAATCACTGAAATCCAGGGTCCAGAGTTATTTTGATGGTATAAAAGCTGATTGGTTGGATAGC
ATAAGACCACAAAAAGAAGGAGACTTCAGAAAGGAGATTAACAAGTGGTGGAATAACCTAAGTGATGGCC
AGCGGACTGTGACAGGTATTATAGCTGCAAATGTCCTTGTATTCTGTTTATGGAGAGTACCTTCTCTGCA
GCGGACAATGATCAGATATTTCACATCGAATCCAGCCTCAAAGGTCCTTTGTTCTCCAATGTTGCTGTCA
ACATTCAGTCACTTCTCCTTATTTCACATGGCAGCAAATATGTATGTTTTGTGGAGCTTCTCTT
