[The description below was written by a language model from this plasmid's Addgene catalogue record.]
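Description:
pcDNA3 PARL-FLAG-CT S277G is a mammalian expression plasmid built on the pcDNA3 backbone (5446 bp without insert) and carrying a mutant form of human presenilin-associated rhomboid-like protein (PARL), a mitochondrial rhomboid-family intramembrane serine protease. It is propagated in E. coli as a high-copy plasmid under ampicillin selection. No feature table is supplied. The record therefore does not list the regulatory elements, although standard pcDNA3 drives inserts from the CMV immediate-early promoter with a downstream polyadenylation signal. Standard pcDNA3 also carries a neomycin resistance cassette for G418 selection of stable mammalian transfectants.

The 1164 bp PARL coding sequence was cloned between EcoRI and XbaI sites, both of which are retained, and it is fused at its C terminus to a FLAG epitope for detection or immunoprecipitation with anti-FLAG antibodies. The mutation targets the catalytic serine at position 277, which should abolish the proteolytic activity of the enzyme. The record is internally inconsistent on the substitution: the plasmid name indicates serine to glycine (S277G), whereas the mutation field describes a change to alanine. The actual residue should be confirmed by sequencing.

The associated publication concerns phosphorylation and cleavage of PARL and their effects on mitochondrial morphology. In that context, the construct most plausibly serves as a catalytically inactive control alongside wild-type PARL. Such a comparison would show whether PARL processing or mitochondrial shape changes in transfected mammalian cells depend on PARL's own protease activity.
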