Addgene plasmid #13615: pcDNA3 PARL-FLAG-CT S277G
Depositing lab: Luca Pellegrini. Depositing organization: Universite Laval. Publication: Phosphorylation and cleavage of presenilin-associated rhomboid-like protein (PARL) promotes changes in mitochondrial morphology. Jeyaraju DV, Xu L, Letellier MC, Bandaru S, Zunino R, Berg EA, McBride HM, Pellegrini L. Proc Natl Acad Sci U S A. 2006 Dec 5. 103(49):18562-7. 10.1073/pnas.0604983103 PubMed 17116872.
Backbone
  Vector backbone: pcDNA3
  Backbone size w/o insert (bp): 5446
  Vector type: Mammalian Expression
Growth in bacteria
  Bacterial resistance: Ampicillin, 100 μg/mL
  Growth temperature: 37°C
  Growth strain: DH5alpha
  Copy number: High Copy
Gene/Insert
  Gene/Insert name: Presenilin-associated rhomboid-like (alt name: PARL)
  Species: H. sapiens (human)
  Insert size (bp): 1164
  Mutation: Changed catalytic Serine 277 to Alanine
  GenBank ID: AF197937
  Entrez Gene: PARL (a.k.a. PRO2207, PSARL, PSARL1, PSENIP2, RHBDS1); PARL (a.k.a. PARL)
  Tag / fusion protein: FLAG (C terminal on insert)
  Cloning method: Restriction Enzyme; 5′ cloning site EcoRI (not destroyed); 3′ cloning site XbaI (not destroyed)
  Sequencing primers: 5′ GTACGGTGGGAGGTCTATAT
Terms and licenses: Academic/Nonprofit Terms; Industry Terms: Not Available to Industry
How to cite: pcDNA3 PARL-FLAG-CT S277G was a gift from Luca Pellegrini (Addgene plasmid # 13615 ; http://n2t.net/addgene:13615 ; RRID:Addgene_13615)
